Addgene plasmid #139377: Smp_214060
Purpose: pGEM T-easy Vector with S.mansoni gene Smp_214060 inserted
Depositing lab: John D. Chan. Depositing organization: Medical College of Wisconsin. Publication: Schistosoma mansoni alter transcription of immunomodulatory gene products following in vivo praziquantel exposure. McCusker P, Rohr CM, Chan JD. PLoS Negl Trop Dis. 2021 Mar 3;15(3):e0009200. doi: 10.1371/journal.pntd.0009200. eCollection 2021 Mar. PubMed 33657133.
Backbone
  Vector backbone: pGEM T-easy
  Backbone manufacturer: Promega
  Backbone size w/o insert (bp): 3015
  Total vector size (bp): 3812
  Vector type: Bacterial Expression
Growth in bacteria
  Bacterial resistance: Ampicillin, 100 μg/mL
  Growth temperature: 37°C
  Growth strain: DH5alpha
  Copy number: Unknown
Gene/Insert
  Gene/Insert name: Smp_214060
  Species: S. mansoni
  Insert size (bp): 797
  Promoter: T7/SP6
  Cloning method: Unknown
  Sequencing primers: 5′ CTAAAGCCTGTGTGCCCTGA; 3′ AAAACACCCATCGGACCGTT
Terms and licenses: Academic/Nonprofit Terms; Industry Terms: Not Available to Industry
How to cite: Smp_214060 was a gift from John D. Chan (Addgene plasmid # 139377 ; http://n2t.net/addgene:139377 ; RRID:Addgene_139377)
