[The description below was written by a language model from this plasmid's Addgene catalogue record and pLannotate feature annotations shown in this document.]
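Description:
Smp_214060 is a small E. coli cloning plasmid built on the Promega pGEM T-easy backbone, carrying a roughly 800 bp fragment of the Schistosoma mansoni gene Smp_214060. It is catalogued as a bacterial expression vector, but its architecture is that of a standard cloning and in vitro transcription plasmid. It is maintained through a high-copy ColE1/pUC-type origin and selected with ampicillin via the β-lactamase gene and its native promoter. An f1 bacteriophage origin is also present, which allows single-stranded DNA production with helper phage. The total size is about 3.8 kb.

The insert sits in the multiple cloning site that interrupts the lacZα fragment, which lies downstream of the lac promoter, lac operator and CAP binding site. This is the arrangement that normally supports blue/white screening for recombinants in this backbone. Automated annotation identifies the inserted sequence as a fragment of S. mansoni phosphoglycerate kinase (PGK), oriented in the same direction as the T7 promoter. The catalogue entry itself does not name a gene product. The fragment is flanked by opposing bacteriophage T7 and SP6 promoters, so either strand can be transcribed in vitro. With this orientation, T7 would yield sense RNA and SP6 antisense RNA.

The record gives no specific application beyond housing the gene fragment, and the cloning method is listed as unknown. Constructs of this design are commonly used as templates for riboprobes or double-stranded RNA, or as sequence-verified references for a transcript. The associated study concerns transcriptional changes in S. mansoni after in vivo praziquantel exposure.
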