Features (pLannotate 1.2.2; 13 found; start..end, strand, type, name):
     28..456     -  rep_origin     f1 ori (sequence partly withheld): f1 bacteriophage origin of replication; arrow indicates direction of (+) strand synthesis
    460..617     -  CDS            lacZα (fragment): LacZα fragment of β-galactosidase; lacZ fragment
    620..638     +  promoter       T7 promoter: promoter for bacteriophage T7 RNA polymerase
    698..1534    +  CDS            PGK (fragment): PGK_SCHMA - Experimental evidence at protein level: Swiss-Prot protein existence level 1. From Schistosoma mansoni (Blood fluke).
   1575..1593    -  promoter       SP6 promoter: promoter for bacteriophage SP6 RNA polymerase
   1635..1651    -  protein_bind   lac operator: The lac repressor binds to the lac operator to inhibit transcription in E. coli. This inhibition can be relieved by adding lactose or isopropyl-β-D-thiogalactopyranoside (IPTG). lac repressor encoded by lacI
   1659..1689    -  promoter       lac promoter: promoter for the E. coli lac operon
   1704..1725    -  protein_bind   CAP binding site: CAP binding activates transcription in the presence of cAMP. E. coli catabolite activator protein
   1738..1830    -  CDS            lacI (fragment): lac repressor; lacI; The lac repressor binds to the lac operator to inhibit transcription in E. coli. This inhibition can be relieved by adding lactose or isopropyl-β-D-thiogalactopyranoside (IPTG).
   2013..2601    -  rep_origin     ori: high-copy-number ColE1/pMB1/pBR322/pUC origin of replication
   2772..3632    -  CDS            AmpR: β-lactamase; bla; confers resistance to ampicillin, carbenicillin, and related antibiotics
   3633..3737    -  promoter       AmpR promoter: bla
   3764..3814    +  misc_feature   bom (fragment): basis of mobility region from pBR322
>Addgene plasmid #139377 | Smp_214060 | addgene full sequence | sequence record 296714 | Addgene NGS Result
AAATTGTAAGCGTTAATATTTTGTTAAAATTCGCGTTAAATTTTTGTTAAATCAGCTCATTTTTTAACCA
ATAGGCCGAAATCGGCAAAATCCCTTATAAATCAAAAGAATAGACCGAGATAGGGT
[37 nt withheld, positions 127-163]
AAAGAACGTGGACTCCAACGTCAAAGG
[49 nt withheld, positions 191-239]
T
[91 nt withheld, positions 241-331]
G
[124 nt withheld, positions 333-456]
CCATTCGCCATTCAGGCTGCGCAACTGTTGGGAAGGGCGATCGGTGCGGGCCTCTTCGCTATTACGCCAG
CTGGCGAAAGGGGGATGTGCTGCAAGGCGATTAAGTTGGGTAACGCCAGGGTTTTCCCAGTCACGACGTT
GTAAAACGACGGCCAGTGAATTGTAATACGACTCACTATAGGGCGAATTGGGCCCGACGTCGCATGCTCC
CGGCCGCCATGGCGGCCGCGGGAATTCGATTCTAAAGCCTGTGTGCCCTGAAGTGTCAAAGTTGTTAGGC
AAAGAAGTTACGTTCCTCAATGATTGTGTTGGGCCTGACGTAGTTAACGCATGTGCCAATCCTGCTCCCG
GAAGCGTTTTTTTGCTAGAGAATCTACGCTTTCACGTTGAAGAGGAAGGAAAAGGTGTCTCACCAACCGG
CGAAAAAACAAAAGCCACTGCTGACCAAATCAAGGCTTTCAGTGAGAGTCTAACAAAACTTGGTGATGTC
TACGTCAACGATGCCTTTGGGACGGCACATAGAGCTCATGCTTCTATGGTCGGCTGCCAACTACCACAAA
AAGCCTGTGGATTTCTCATGAATAAAGAATTGACATACTTCGCCAAAGCTCTGGAAAATCCAGAACGCCC
TTTCTTAGCTATTTTAGGAGGTGCCAAGGTTAGCGACAAGATCCAGTTGATCAATAATATGCTTGACAAA
GTTAATGAATTAATCATCGGTGGTGGGATGGCGTATACATTTCTTAAGCAAATACACAATATGCATATAG
GAAATAGTTTATTTGATGCACCGGGTGCAGAAATTGTTCATAAAGTAATGGAAACTGCAAAGGCTAAAAA
TGTTGCAATTCACTTACCGGTTGATTTCGTAACTGCCGATAAATTTGCTGATGATGCGAACACCGAAATA
AGAACTATACAATCCGGAATTGCCGATGGTTGGATGGGATTAGATATTGGTCCAAAAACAATTGAAGAAT
TCAGTAAAGTGATTAGTCGTGCCAAAACTATTGTTTGGAACGGTCCGATGGGTGTTTTAATCACTAGTGA
ATTCGCGGCCGCCTGCAGGTCGACCATATGGGAGAGCTCCCAACGCGTTGGATGCATAGCTTGAGTATTC
TATAGTGTCACCTAAATAGCTTGGCGTAATCATGGTCATAGCTGTTTCCTGTGTGAAATTGTTATCCGCT
CACAATTCCACACAACATACGAGCCGGAAGCATAAAGTGTAAAGCCTGGGGTGCCTAATGAGTGAGCTAA
CTCACATTAATTGCGTTGCGCTCACTGCCCGCTTTCCAGTCGGGAAACCTGTCGTGCCAGCTGCATTAAT
GAATCGGCCAACGCGCGGGGAGAGGCGGTTTGCGTATTGGGCGCTCTTCCGCTTCCTCGCTCACTGACTC
GCTGCGCTCGGTCGTTCGGCTGCGGCGAGCGGTATCAGCTCACTCAAAGGCGGTAATACGGTTATCCACA
GAATCAGGGGATAACGCAGGAAAGAACATGTGAGCAAAAGGCCAGCAAAAGGCCAGGAACCGTAAAAAGG
CCGCGTTGCTGGCGTTTTTCCATAGGCTCCGCCCCCCTGACGAGCATCACAAAAATCGACGCTCAAGTCA
GAGGTGGCGAAACCCGACAGGACTATAAAGATACCAGGCGTTTCCCCCTGGAAGCTCCCTCGTGCGCTCT
CCTGTTCCGACCCTGCCGCTTACCGGATACCTGTCCGCCTTTCTCCCTTCGGGAAGCGTGGCGCTTTCTC
ATAGCTCACGCTGTAGGTATCTCAGTTCGGTGTAGGTCGTTCGCTCCAAGCTGGGCTGTGTGCACGAACC
CCCCGTTCAGCCCGACCGCTGCGCCTTATCCGGTAACTATCGTCTTGAGTCCAACCCGGTAAGACACGAC
TTATCGCCACTGGCAGCAGCCACTGGTAACAGGATTAGCAGAGCGAGGTATGTAGGCGGTGCTACAGAGT
TCTTGAAGTGGTGGCCTAACTACGGCTACACTAGAAGAACAGTATTTGGTATCTGCGCTCTGCTGAAGCC
AGTTACCTTCGGAAAAAGAGTTGGTAGCTCTTGATCCGGCAAACAAACCACCGCTGGTAGCGGTGGTTTT
TTTGTTTGCAAGCAGCAGATTACGCGCAGAAAAAAAGGATCTCAAGAAGATCCTTTGATCTTTTCTACGG
GGTCTGACGCTCAGTGGAACGAAAACTCACGTTAAGGGATTTTGGTCATGAGATTATCAAAAAGGATCTT
CACCTAGATCCTTTTAAATTAAAAATGAAGTTTTAAATCAATCTAAAGTATATATGAGTAAACTTGGTCT
GACAGTTACCAATGCTTAATCAGTGAGGCACCTATCTCAGCGATCTGTCTATTTCGTTCATCCATAGTTG
CCTGACTCCCCGTCGTGTAGATAACTACGATACGGGAGGGCTTACCATCTGGCCCCAGTGCTGCAATGAT
ACCGCGAGACCCACGCTCACCGGCTCCAGATTTATCAGCAATAAACCAGCCAGCCGGAAGGGCCGAGCGC
AGAAGTGGTCCTGCAACTTTATCCGCCTCCATCCAGTCTATTAATTGTTGCCGGGAAGCTAGAGTAAGTA
GTTCGCCAGTTAATAGTTTGCGCAACGTTGTTGCCATTGCTACAGGCATCGTGGTGTCACGCTCGTCGTT
TGGTATGGCTTCATTCAGCTCCGGTTCCCAACGATCAAGGCGAGTTACATGATCCCCCATGTTGTGCAAA
AAAGCGGTTAGCTCCTTCGGTCCTCCGATCGTTGTCAGAAGTAAGTTGGCCGCAGTGTTATCACTCATGG
TTATGGCAGCACTGCATAATTCTCTTACTGTCATGCCATCCGTAAGATGCTTTTCTGTGACTGGTGAGTA
CTCAACCAAGTCATTCTGAGAATAGTGTATGCGGCGACCGAGTTGCTCTTGCCCGGCGTCAATACGGGAT
AATACCGCGCCACATAGCAGAACTTTAAAAGTGCTCATCATTGGAAAACGTTCTTCGGGGCGAAAACTCT
CAAGGATCTTACCGCTGTTGAGATCCAGTTCGATGTAACCCACTCGTGCACCCAACTGATCTTCAGCATC
TTTTACTTTCACCAGCGTTTCTGGGTGAGCAAAAACAGGAAGGCAAAATGCCGCAAAAAAGGGAATAAGG
GCGACACGGAAATGTTGAATACTCATACTCTTCCTTTTTCAATATTATTGAAGCATTTATCAGGGTTATT
GTCTCATGAGCGGATACATATTTGAATGTATTTAGAAAAATAAACAAATAGGGGTTCCGCGCACATTTCC
CCGAAAAGTGCCACCTGATGCGGTGTGAAATACCGCACAGATGCGTAAGGAGAAAATACCGCATCAGG
