>Addgene plasmid #139377 | Smp_214060 | depositor partial sequence | sequence record 269585 | Insert
CTAAAGCCTGTGTGCCCTGAAGTGTCAAAGTTGTTAGGCAAAGAAGTTACGTTCCTCAATGATTGTGTTG
GGCCTGACGTAGTTAACGCATGTGCCAATCCTGCTCCCGGAAGCGTTTTTTTGCTAGAGAATCTACGCTT
TCACGTTGAAGAGGAAGGAAAAGGTGTCTCACCAACCGGCGAAAAAACAAAAGCCACTGCTGACCAAATC
AAGGCTTTCAGTGAGAGTCTAACAAAACTTGGTGATGTCTACGTCAACGATGCCTTTGGGACGGCACATA
GAGCTCATGCTTCTATGGTCGGCTGCCAACTACCACAAAAAGCCTGTGGATTTCTCATGAATAAAGAATT
GACATACTTCGCCAAAGCTCTGGAAAATCCAGAACGCCCTTTCTTAGCTATTTTAGGAGGTGCCAAGGTT
AGCGACAAGATCCAGTTGATCAATAATATGCTTGACAAAGTTAATGAATTAATCATCGGTGGTGGGATGG
CGTATACATTTCTTAAGCAAATACACAATATGCATATAGGAAATAGTTTATTTGATGCACCGGGTGCAGA
AATTGTTCATAAAGTAATGGAAACTGCAAAGGCTAAAAATGTTGCAATTCACTTACCGGTTGATTTCGTA
ACTGCCGATAAATTTGCTGATGATGCGAACACCGAAATAAGAACTATACAATCCGGAATTGCCGATGGTT
GGATGGGATTAGATATTGGTCCAAAAACAATTGAAGAATTCAGTAAAGTGATTAGTCGTGCCAAAACTAT
TGTTTGGAACGGTCCGATGGGTGTTTT
